>Addgene plasmid #163939 | L1-Ck2-smR-chlo | addgene full sequence | sequence record 331903 | Addgene NGS Result
AACAGAACTTATTATTTCCTTCCTCTTTTCTACAGTATTTAAAGATACCCCAAGAAGCTAATTATAACAA
GACGAACTCCAATTCACTGTTCCTTGCATTCTAAAACCTTAAATACCAGAAAACAGCTTTTTCAAAGTTG
TTTTCAAAGTTGGCGTATAACATAGTATCGACGGAGCCGATTTTGAAACCGCGGTGATCACAGGCAGCAA
CGCTCTGTCATCGTTACAATCAACATGCTACCCTCCGCGAGATCATCCGTGTTTCAAACCCGGCAGCTTA
GTTGCCGTTCTTCCGAATAGCATCGGTAACATGAGCAAAGTCTGCCGCCTTACAACGGCTCTCCCGCTGA
CGCCGTCCCGGACTGATGGGCTGCCTGTATCGAGTGGTGATTTTGTGCCGAGCTGCCGGTCGGGGAGCTG
TTGGCTGGCTGGTGGCAGGATATATTGTGGTGTAAACATAACGAATTGCTCTTCAGCAAGGAGCGATAAG
CTTCGAATATAGATCTTCTTTCTTATTTCAATGATATTATTATTTCAAAGATAAGAGATATTCAAAGATA
AGAGATAAGAAGAAGTCAAAATTTGATTTTTTTTTGGAAAAAAAAAATCAAAAAGATATAGTAACATTAG
CAAGAAGAGAAACAAGTTCTATTTCTACAATTTTAAACAAATACAAAATCAAAATAGAATACTCAATCAT
GAATAAATGCAAGAAAATAACCTCTCCTTCTTTTTCTATAATGTAAACAAAAAAGTCTATGTAAGTAAAA
TACTAGTAAATAAATAAAAAGAAAAAAAGAAAGGAGCAATAGCACCCTCTTGATAGAACAAGAAAATGAT
TATTGCTCCTTTCTTTTCAAAACCTCCTATAGACTAGGCCAGGATCCTGCAGAAGCTTATTTGCCAACTA
CCTTAGTGATCTCGCCTTTCACGTAGTGGACAAATTCTTCCAACTGATCTGCGCGCGAGGCCAAGCGATC
TTCTTCTTGTCCAAGATAAGCCTGTCTAGCTTCAAGTATGACGGGCTGATACTGGGCCGGCAGGCGCTCC
ATTGCCCAGTCGGCAGCGACATCCTTCGGCGCGATTTTGCCGGTTACTGCGCTGTACCAAATGCGGGACA
ACGTAAGCACTACATTTCGCTCATCGCCAGCCCAGTCGGGCGGCGAGTTCCATAGCGTTAAGGTTTCATT
TAGCGCCTCAAATAGATCCTGTTCAGGAACCGGATCAAAGAGTTCCTCCGCCGCTGGACCTACCAAGGCA
ACGCTATGTTCTCTTGCTTTTGTCAGCAAGATAGCCAGATCAATGTCGATCGTGGCTGGCTCGAAGATAC
CTGCAAGAATGTCATTGCGCTGCCATTCTCCAAATTGCAGTTCGCGCTTAGCTGGATAACGCCACGGAAT
GATGTCGTCGTGCACAACAATGGTGACTTCTACAGCGCGGAGAATCTCGCTCTCTCCAGGGGAAGCCGAA
GTTTCCAAAAGGTCGTTGATCAAAGCTCGCCGCGTTGTTTCATCAAGCCTTACGGTCACCGTAACCAGCA
AATCAATATCACTGTGTGGCTTCAGGCCGCCATCCACTGCGGAGCCGTACAAATGTACGGCCAGCAACGT
CGGTTCGAGATGGCGCTCGATGACGCCAACTACCTCTGATAGTTGAGTTGATACTTCGGCGATAACCGCT
TCACGAGCCATTGGATCCCTCCCTACAACTGTATCCAAGCGCTTCAAATTCGCCCGGAGTTCGCTCCCAG
AAATATAGCCATCCCTGCCCCCTCACGTCAATCCCACGAGCCTCTTATCCATTCTCATTGAACGACGGCG
GGGGAGCAAATCCAACTAGCGCTATACTGAAGAGCAATTCTGACAGGATATATTGGCGGGTAAACCTAAG
AGAAAAGAGCGTTTATTAGAATAATCGGATATTTAAAAGGGCGTGAAAAGGTTTATCCGTTCGTCCATTT
GTATGTGCATGCCAACCACAGGGTTCCCCTCGGGATCAAAGTACTTTGATCCAACCCCTCCGCTGCTATA
GTGCAGTCGGCTTCTGACGTTCAGTGCAGCCGTCATCTGAAAACGACATGTCGCACAAGTCCTAAGTTAC
GCGACAGGCTGCCGCCCTGCCCTTTTCCTGGCGTTTTCTTGTCGCGTGTTTTAGTCGCATAAAGTAGAAT
ACTTGCGACTAGAACCGGAGACATTACGCCATGAACAAGAGCGCCGCCGCTGGCCTGCTGGGCTATGCCC
GCGTCAGCACCGACGACCAGGACTTGACCAACCAACGGGCCGAACTGCACGCGGCCGGCTGCACCAAGCT
GTTTTCCGAGAAGATCACCGGCACCAGGCGCGACCGCCCGGAGCTGGCCAGGATGCTTGACCACCTACGC
CCTGGCGACGTTGTGACAGTGACCAGGCTAGACCGCCTGGCCCGCAGCACCCGCGACCTACTGGACATTG
CCGAGCGCATCCAGGAGGCCGGCGCGGGCCTGCGTAGCCTGGCAGAGCCGTGGGCCGACACCACCACGCC
GGCCGGCCGCATGGTGTTGACCGTGTTCGCCGGCATTGCCGAGTTCGAGCGTTCCCTAATCATCGACCGC
ACCCGGAGCGGGCGCGAGGCCGCCAAGGCCCGAGGCGTGAAGTTTGGCCCCCGCCCTACCCTCACCCCGG
CACAGATCGCGCACGCCCGCGAGCTGATCGACCAGGAAGGCCGCACCGTGAAAGAGGCGGCTGCACTGCT
TGGCGTGCATCGCTCGACCCTGTACCGCGCACTTGAGCGCAGCGAGGAAGTGACGCCCACCGAGGCCAGG
CGGCGCGGTGCCTTCCGTGAGGACGCATTGACCGAGGCCGACGCCCTGGCGGCCGCCGAGAATGAACGCC
AAGAGGAACAAGCATGAAACCGCACCAGGACGGCCAGGACGAACCGTTTTTCATTACCGAAGAGATCGAG
GCGGAGATGATCGCGGCCGGGTACGTGTTCGAGCCGCCCGCGCACCTCTCAACCGTGCGGCTGCATGAAA
TCCTGGCCGGTTTGTCTGATGCCAAGCTGGCGGCCTGGCCGGCCAGCTTGGCCGCTGAAGAAACCGAGCG
CCGCCGTCTAAAAAGGTGATGTGTATTTGAGTAAAACAGCTTGCGTCATGCGGTCGCTGCGTATATGATG
CGATGAGTAAATAAACAAATACGCAAGGGGAACGCATGAAGGTTATCGCTGTACTTAACCAGAAAGGCGG
GTCAGGCAAGACGACCATCGCAACCCATCTAGCCCGCGCCCTGCAACTCGCCGGGGCCGATGTTCTGTTA
GTCGATTCCGATCCCCAGGGCAGTGCCCGCGATTGGGCGGCCGTGCGGGAAGATCAACCGCTAACCGTTG
TCGGCATCGACCGCCCGACGATTGACCGCGACGTGAAGGCCATCGGCCGGCGCGACTTCGTAGTGATCGA
CGGAGCGCCCCAGGCGGCGGACTTGGCTGTGTCCGCGATCAAGGCAGCCGACTTCGTGCTGATTCCGGTG
CAGCCAAGCCCTTACGACATATGGGCCACCGCCGACCTGGTGGAGCTGGTTAAGCAGCGCATTGAGGTCA
CGGATGGAAGGCTACAAGCGGCCTTTGTCGTGTCGCGGGCGATCAAAGGCACGCGCATCGGCGGTGAGGT
TGCCGAGGCGCTGGCCGGGTACGAGCTGCCCATTCTTGAGTCCCGTATCACGCAGCGCGTGAGCTACCCA
GGCACTGCCGCCGCCGGCACAACCGTTCTTGAATCAGAACCCGAGGGCGACGCTGCCCGCGAGGTCCAGG
CGCTGGCCGCTGAAATTAAATCAAAACTCATTTGAGTTAATGAGGTAAAGAGAAAATGAGCAAAAGCACA
AACACGCTAAGTGCCGGCCGTCCGAGCGCACGCAGCAGCAAGGCTGCAACGTTGGCCAGCCTGGCAGACA
CGCCAGCCATGAAGCGGGTCAACTTTCAGTTGCCGGCGGAGGATCACACCAAGCTGAAGATGTACGCGGT
ACGCCAAGGCAAGACCATTACCGAGCTGCTATCTGAATACATCGCGCAGCTACCAGAGTAAATGAGCAAA
TGAATAAATGAGTAGATGAATTTTAGCGGCTAAAGGAGGCGGCATGGAAAATCAAGAACAACCAGGCACC
GACGCCGTGGAATGCCCCATGTGTGGAGGAACGGGCGGTTGGCCAGGCGTAAGCGGCTGGGTTGCCTGCC
GGCCCTGCAATGGCACTGGAACCCCCAAGCCCGAGGAATCGGCGTGAGCGGTCGCAAACCATCCGGCCCG
GTACAAATCGGCGCGGCGCTGGGTGATGACCTGGTGGAGAAGTTGAAGGCCGCGCAGGCCGCCCAGCGGC
AACGCATCGAGGCAGAAGCACGCCCCGGTGAATCGTGGCAAGCGGCCGCTGATCGAATCCGCAAAGAATC
CCGGCAACCGCCGGCAGCCGGTGCGCCGTCGATTAGGAAGCCGCCCAAGGGCGACGAGCAACCAGATTTT
TTCGTTCCGATGCTCTATGACGTGGGCACCCGCGATAGTCGCAGCATCATGGACGTGGCCGTTTTCCGTC
TGTCGAAGCGTGACCGACGAGCTGGCGAGGTGATCCGCTACGAGCTTCCAGACGGGCACGTAGAGGTTTC
CGCAGGGCCGGCCGGCATGGCCAGTGTGTGGGATTACGACCTGGTACTGATGGCGGTTTCCCATCTAACC
GAATCCATGAACCGATACCGGGAAGGGAAGGGAGACAAGCCCGGCCGCGTGTTCCGTCCACACGTTGCGG
ACGTACTCAAGTTCTGCCGGCGAGCCGATGGCGGAAAGCAGAAAGACGACCTGGTAGAAACCTGCATTCG
GTTAAACACCACGCACGTTGCCATGCAGCGTACGAAGAAGGCCAAGAACGGCCGCCTGGTGACGGTATCC
GAGGGTGAAGCCTTGATTAGCCGCTACAAGATCGTAAAGAGCGAAACCGGGCGGCCGGAGTACATCGAGA
TCGAGCTAGCTGATTGGATGTACCGCGAGATCACAGAAGGCAAGAACCCGGACGTGCTGACGGTTCACCC
CGATTACTTTTTGATCGATCCCGGCATCGGCCGTTTTCTCTACCGCCTGGCACGCCGCGCCGCAGGCAAG
GCAGAAGCCAGATGGTTGTTCAAGACGATCTACGAACGCAGTGGCAGCGCCGGAGAGTTCAAGAAGTTCT
GTTTCACCGTGCGCAAGCTGATCGGGTCAAATGACCTGCCGGAGTACGATTTGAAGGAGGAGGCGGGGCA
GGCTGGCCCGATCCTAGTCATGCGCTACCGCAACCTGATCGAGGGCGAAGCATCCGCCGGTTCCTAATGT
ACGGAGCAGATGCTAGGGCAAATTGCCCTAGCAGGGGAAAAAGGTCGAAAAGGACTCTTTCCTGTGGATA
GCACGTACATTGGGAACCCAAAGCCGTACATTGGGAACCGGAACCCGTACATTGGGAACCCAAAGCCGTA
CATTGGGAACCGGTCACACATGTAAGTGACTGATATAAAAGAGAAAAAAGGCGATTTTTCCGCCTAAAAC
TCTTTAAAACTTATTAAAACTCTTAAAACCCGCCTGGCCTGTGCATAACTGTCTGGCCAGCGCACAGCCG
AAGTGCTGCAAAAAGCGCCTACCCTTCGGTCGCTGCGCTCCCTACGCCCCGCCGCTTCGCGTCGGCCTAT
CGCGGCCGCTGGCCGCTCAAAAATGGCTGGCCTACGGCCAGGCAATCTACCAGGGCGCGGACAAGCCGCG
CCGTCGCCACTCGACCGCCGGCGCCCACATCAAGGCACCCTGCCTCGCGCGTTTCGGTGATGACGGTGAA
AACCTCTGACACATGCAGCTCCCGGTGACGGTCACAGCTTGTCTGTAAGCGGATGCCGGGAGCAGACAAG
CCCGTCAGGGCGCGTCAGCGGGTGTTGGCGGGTGTCGGGGCGCAGCCATGACCCAGTCACGTAGCGATAG
CGGAGTGTATACTGGCTTAACTATGCGGCATCAGAGCAGATTGTACTGAGAGTGCACCATATGCGGTGTG
AAATACCGCACAGATGCGTAAGGAGAAAATACCGCATCAGGCGCTCATCCGCTTCCTCGCTCACTGACTC
GCTGCGCTCGGTCGTTCGGCTGCGGCGAGCGGTATCAGCTCACTCAAAGGCGGTAATACGGTTATCCACA
GAATCAGGGGATAACGCAGGAAAGAACATGTGAGCAAAAGGCCAGCAAAAGGCCAGGAACCGTAAAAAGG
CCGCGTTGCTGGCGTTTTTCCATAGGCTCCGCCCCCCTGACGAGCATCACAAAAATCGACGCTCAAGTCA
GAGGTGGCGAAACCCGACAGGACTATAAAGATACCAGGCGTTTCCCCCTGGAAGCTCCCTCGTGCGCTCT
CCTGTTCCGACCCTGCCGCTTACCGGATACCTGTCCGCCTTTCTCCCTTCGGGAAGCGTGGCGCTTTCTC
ATAGCTCACGCTGTAGGTATCTCAGTTCGGTGTAGGTCGTTCGCTCCAAGCTGGGCTGTGTGCACGAACC
CCCCGTTCAGCCCGACCGCTGCGCCTTATCCGGTAACTATCGTCTTGAGTCCAACCCGGTAAGACACGAC
TTATCGCCACTGGCAGCAGCCACTGGTAACAGGATTAGCAGAGCGAGGTATGTAGGCGGTGCTACAGAGT
TCTTGAAGTGGTGGCCTAACTACGGCTACACTAGAAGGACAGTATTTGGTATCTGCGCTCTGCTGAAGCC
AGTTACCTTCGGAAAAAGAGTTGGTAGCTCTTGATCCGGCAAACAAACCACCGCTGGTAGCGGTGGTTTT
TTTGTTTGCAAGCAGCAGATTACGCGCAGAAAAAAAGGATCTCAAGAAGATCCTTTGATCTTTTCTACGG
GGTCTGACGCTCAGTGGAACGAAAACTCACGTTAAGGGATTTTGGTCATGCATTCTAGGTGATTAGAAAA
ACTCATCGAGCATCAAATGAAACTGCAATTTATTCATATCAGGATTATCAATACCATATTTTTGAAAAAG
CCGTTTCTGTAATGAAGGAGAAAACTCACCGAGGCAGTTCCATAGGATGGCAAGATCCTGGTATCGGTCT
GCGATTCCGACTCGTCCAACATCAATACAACCTATTAATTTCCCCTCGTCAAAAATAAGGTTATCAAGTG
AGAAATCACCATGAGTGACGACTGAATCCGGTGAGAATGGCAAAAGTTTATGCATTTCTTTCCAGACTTG
TTCAACAGGCCAGCCATTACGCTCGTCATCAAAATCACTCGCATCAACCAAACCGTTATTCATTCGTGAT
TGCGCCTGAGCGAGTCGAAATACGCGATCGCTGTTAAAAGGACAATTACAAACAGGAATCGAATGCAACC
GGCGCAGGAACACTGCCAGCGCATCAACAATATTTTCACCTGAATCAGGATATTCTTCTAATACCTGGAA
TGCTGTTTTCCCTGGGATCGCAGTGGTGAGTAACCATGCATCATCAGGAGTACGGATAAAATGCTTGATG
GTCGGAAGAGGCATAAATTCCGTCAGCCAGTTTAGTCTGACCATCTCATCTGTAACATCATTGGCAACGC
TACCTTTGCCATGTTTCAGAAACAACTCTGGCGCATCGGGCTTCCCATACAATCGGTAGATTGTCGCACC
TGATTGCCCGACATTATCGCGAGCCCATTTATACCCATATAAATCAGCATCCATGTTGGAATTTAATCGC
GGCCTTGAGCAAGACGTTTCCCGTTGAATATGGCTCAT
Features (pLannotate 1.2.2; 11 found; start..end, strand, type, name):
    433..457     +  misc_feature   LB T-DNA repeat: left border repeat from nopaline C58 T-DNA
    897..1682    -  CDS            SmR: aminoglycoside adenylyltransferase (Murphy, 1985); aadA; confers resistance to spectinomycin and streptomycin
   1861..1885    +  misc_feature   RB T-DNA repeat: right border repeat from nopaline C58 T-DNA
   2225..2626    +  CDS            Y4CG_SINFN (fragment): Protein inferred from homology: Swiss-Prot protein existence level 3. From Sinorhizobium fredii (strain NBRC 101917 / NGR234).
   3186..3815    +  CDS            pVS1 StaA: stability protein from the Pseudomonas plasmid pVS1 (Heeb et al., 2000)
   4244..5317    +  CDS            pVS1 RepA: replication protein from the Pseudomonas plasmid pVS1 (Heeb et al., 2000)
   5383..5577    +  rep_origin     pVS1 oriV: origin of replication for the Pseudomonas plasmid pVS1 (Heeb et al., 2000)
   5780..5819    +  CDS            rop (fragment): Rop protein, which maintains plasmids at low copy number; rop
   5921..6061    +  misc_feature   bom: basis of mobility region from pBR322
   6247..6835    -  rep_origin     ori: high-copy-number ColE1/pMB1/pBR322/pUC origin of replication
   6923..7738    -  CDS            KanR: aminoglycoside phosphotransferase; aph(3')-Ia; confers resistance to kanamycin in bacteria or G418 (Geneticin®) in eukaryotes
