[The description below was written by a language model from this plasmid's Addgene catalogue record and pLannotate feature annotations shown in this document.]
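Description:
L1-Ck2-smR-chlo is a Level 1 (single transcription unit) plasmid built in the pCk2 acceptor backbone, with "position 2" indicating the slot this unit occupies when several Level 1 modules are combined into a higher-order multigene assembly. It comes from a modular cloning toolkit developed for engineering the liverwort Marchantia polymorpha. Although catalogued as a bacterial expression vector, the 7.7 kb sequence has the architecture of a binary-type plasmid. It carries nopaline C58 left and right T-DNA border repeats, the pVS1 replication and stability functions (RepA, StaA and oriV) that support maintenance in hosts such as Agrobacterium, and a high-copy ColE1/pUC-type origin with the pBR322 bom region for propagation in E. coli. Bacterial selection is by kanamycin, through an aph(3')-Ia gene located outside the borders.

The payload lies between the two border repeats and consists of the aadA gene on the reverse strand. It encodes an aminoglycoside adenylyltransferase that confers resistance to spectinomycin and streptomycin. According to the record, this cassette is intended as the selectable marker for chloroplast transformation, where aadA lets plastids that have taken up the transgene be selected on spectinomycin. The feature table annotates only the coding sequence within the roughly 1.4 kb between the borders. The promoter, untranslated regions and terminator driving aadA are not identified, and the restriction sites used for cloning are listed as unknown. The plasmid is best regarded as a reusable marker module to be joined with other Level 1 units, rather than as a finished transformation construct.
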