Addgene plasmid #163939: L1-Ck2-smR-chlo
Purpose: L1 in position 2, for spectinomycin in chloroplast transformation
Depositing lab: Jim Haseloff. Depositing organization: University of Cambridge. Publication: Systematic tools for reprogramming plant gene expression in a simple model, Marchantia polymorpha. Sauret-Gueto S, Frangedakis E, Silvestri L, Rebmann M, Tomaselli M, Markel K, Delmans M, West A, Patron NJ, Haseloff J. ACS Synth Biol. 2020 Mar 12. doi: 10.1021/acssynbio.9b00511. PubMed 32163700.
Backbone
  Vector backbone: pCk2
  Vector type: Bacterial Expression
Growth in bacteria
  Bacterial resistance: Kanamycin, 50 μg/mL
  Growth temperature: 37°C
  Growth strain: DH5alpha
  Copy number: High Copy
Gene/Insert
  Gene/Insert name: aadA gene for spectinomycin resistance
  Species: Other
  Cloning method: Restriction Enzyme; 5′ cloning site Unknown (unknown if destroyed); 3′ cloning site Unknown (unknown if destroyed)
How to cite: L1-Ck2-smR-chlo was a gift from Jim Haseloff (Addgene plasmid # 163939 ; http://n2t.net/addgene:163939 ; RRID:Addgene_163939)
